>Addgene plasmid #175429 | pCDNA4 3xFLAG Halo E36A E37A nsp1 | addgene full sequence | sequence record 345035 | Addgene NGS Result
GACATTGATTATTGACTAGTTATTAATAGTAATCAATTACGGGGTCATTAGTTCATAGCCCATATATGGA
GTTCCGCGTTACATAACTTACGGTAAATGGCCCGCCTGGCTGACCGCCCAACGACCCCCGCCCATTGACG
TCAATAATGACGTATGTTCCCATAGTAACGCCAATAGGGACTTTCCATTGACGTCAATGGGTGGAGTATT
TACGGTAAACTGCCCACTTGGCAGTACATCAAGTGTATCATATGCCAAGTACGCCCCCTATTGACGTCAA
TGACGGTAAATGGCCCGCCTGGCATTATGCCCAGTACATGACCTTATGGGACTTTCCTACTTGGCAGTAC
ATCTACGTATTAGTCATCGCTATTACCATGGTGATGCGGTTTTGGCAGTACATCAATGGGCGTGGATAGC
GGTTTGACTCACGGGGATTTCCAAGTCTCCACCCCATTGACGTCAATGGGAGTTTGTTTTGGCACCAAAA
TCAACGGGACTTTCCAAAATGTCGTAACAACTCCGCCCCATTGACGCAAATGGGCGGTAGGCGTGTACGG
TGGGAGGTCTATATAAGCAGAGCTCTCCCTATCAGTGATAGAGATCTCCCTATCAGTGATAGAGATCGTC
GACGAGCTCGTTTAGTGAACCGTCAGATCGCCTGGAGACGCCATCCACGCTGTTTTGACCTCCATAGAAG
ACACCGGGACCGATCCAGCCTCCGGACTCTAGCGTTTAAACTTAAGCTTACCAATGATGGACTACAAGGA
CCACGACGGCGACTACAAGGACCACGACATCGACTACAAGGACGACGACGACAAGGGGGCGGCCGCAGAA
ATCGGTACTGGCTTTCCATTCGACCCCCATTATGTGGAAGTCCTGGGCGAGCGCATGCACTACGTCGATG
TTGGTCCGCGCGATGGCACCCCTGTGCTGTTCCTGCACGGTAACCCGACCTCCTCCTACGTGTGGCGCAA
CATCATCCCGCATGTTGCACCGACCCATCGCTGCATTGCTCCAGACCTGATCGGTATGGGCAAATCCGAC
AAACCAGACCTGGGTTATTTCTTCGACGACCACGTCCGCTTCATGGATGCCTTCATCGAAGCCCTGGGTC
TGGAAGAGGTCGTCCTGGTCATTCACGACTGGGGCTCCGCTCTGGGTTTCCACTGGGCCAAGCGCAATCC
AGAGCGCGTCAAAGGTATTGCATTTATGGAGTTCATCCGCCCTATCCCGACCTGGGACGAATGGCCAGAA
TTTGCCCGCGAGACCTTCCAGGCCTTCCGCACCACCGACGTCGGCCGCAAGCTGATCATCGATCAGAACG
TTTTTATCGAGGGTACGCTGCCGATGGGTGTCGTCCGCCCGCTGACTGAAGTCGAGATGGACCATTACCG
CGAGCCGTTCCTGAATCCTGTTGACCGCGAGCCACTGTGGCGCTTCCCAAACGAGCTGCCAATCGCCGGT
GAGCCAGCGAACATCGTCGCGCTGGTCGAAGAATACATGGACTGGCTGCACCAGTCCCCTGTCCCGAAGC
TGCTGTTCTGGGGCACCCCAGGCGTTCTGATCCCACCGGCCGAAGCCGCTCGCCTGGCCAAAAGCCTGCC
TAACTGCAAGGCTGTGGACATCGGCCCGGGTCTGAATCTGCTGCAAGAAGACAACCCGGACCTGATCGGC
AGCGAGATCGCGCGCTGGCTGTCGACGCTCGAGATTTCCGGCGAGCCAACCACTGAGGATCTGTACTTTC
AGAGCGCGGCCGAGAGCCTTGTCCCTGGTTTCAACGAGAAAACACACGTCCAACTCAGTTTGCCTGTTTT
ACAGGTTCGCGACGTGCTCGTACGTGGCTTTGGAGACTCCGTGGCAGCAGTCTTATCAGAGGCACGTCAA
CATCTTAAAGATGGCACTTGTGGCTTAGTAGAAGTTGAAAAAGGCGTTTTGCCTCAACTTGAACAGCCCT
ATGTGTTCATCAAACGTTCGGATGCTCGAACTGCACCTCATGGTCATGTTATGGTTGAGCTGGTAGCAGA
ACTCGAAGGCATTCAGTACGGTCGTAGTGGTGAGACACTTGGTGTCCTTGTCCCTCATGTGGGCGAAATA
CCAGTGGCTTACCGCAAGGTTCTTCTTCGTAAGAACGGTAATAAAGGAGCTGGTGGCCATAGTTACGGCG
CCGATCTAAAGTCATTTGACTTAGGCGACGAGCTTGGCACTGATCCTTATGAAGATTTTCAAGAAAACTG
GAACACTAAACATAGCAGTGGTGTTACCCGTGAACTCATGCGTGAGCTTAACGGAGGGTAGGGCCGCTCG
AGTCTAGAGGGCCCGTTTAAACCCGCTGATCAGCCTCGACTGTGCCTTCTAGTTGCCAGCCATCTGTTGT
TTGCCCCTCCCCCGTGCCTTCCTTGACCCTGGAAGGTGCCACTCCCACTGTCCTTTCCTAATAAAATGAG
GAAATTGCATCGCATTGTCTGAGTAGGTGTCATTCTATTCTGGGGGGTGGGGTGGGGCAGGACAGCAAGG
GGGAGGATTGGGAAGACAATAGCAGGCATGCTGGGGATGCGGTGGGCTCTATGGCTTCTGAGGCGGAAAG
AACCAGCTGGGGCTCTAGGGGGTATCCCC
[124 nt withheld, positions 2620-2743]
C
[91 nt withheld, positions 2745-2835]
A
[49 nt withheld, positions 2837-2885]
CCTTTGACGTTGGAGTCCACGTTCTTT
[37 nt withheld, positions 2913-2949]
ACCCTATCTCGGTCTATTCTTTTGATTTATAAGGGATTTTGCCGATTTCGGCCTATTGGTTAAAAAATGA
GCTGATTTAACAAAAATTTAACGCGAATTAATTCTGTGGAATGTGTGTCAGTTAGGGTGTGGAAAGTCCC
CAGGCTCCCCAGCAGGCAGAAGTATGCAAAGCATGCATCTCAATTAGTCAGCAACCAGGTGTGGAAAGTC
CCCAGGCTCCCCAGCAGGCAGAAGTATGCAAAGCATGCATCTCAATTAGTCAGCAACCATAGTCCCGCCC
CTAACTCCGCCCATCCCGCCCCTAACTCCGCCCAGTTCCGCCCATTCTCCGCCCCATGGCTGACTAATTT
TTTTTATTTATGCAGAGGCCGAGGCCGCCTCTGCCTCTGAGCTATTCCAGAAGTAGTGAGGAGGCTTTTT
TGGAGGCCTAGGCTTTTGCAAAAAGCTCCCGGGAGCTTGTATATCCATTTTCGGATCTGATCAGCACGTG
TTGACAATTAATCATCGGCATAGTATATCGGCATAGTATAATACGACAAGGTGAGGAACTAAACCATGGC
CAAGTTGACCAGTGCCGTTCCGGTGCTCACCGCGCGCGACGTCGCCGGAGCGGTCGAGTTCTGGACCGAC
CGGCTCGGGTTCTCCCGGGACTTCGTGGAGGACGACTTCGCCGGTGTGGTCCGGGACGACGTGACCCTGT
TCATCAGCGCGGTCCAGGACCAGGTGGTGCCGGACAACACCCTGGCCTGGGTGTGGGTGCGCGGCCTGGA
CGAGCTGTACGCCGAGTGGTCGGAGGTCGTGTCCACGAACTTCCGGGACGCCTCCGGGCCGGCCATGACC
GAGATCGGCGAGCAGCCGTGGGGGCGGGAGTTCGCCCTGCGCGACCCGGCCGGCAACTGCGTGCACTTCG
TGGCCGAGGAGCAGGACTGACACGTGCTACGAGATTTCGATTCCACCGCCGCCTTCTATGAAAGGTTGGG
CTTCGGAATCGTTTTCCGGGACGCCGGCTGGATGATCCTCCAGCGCGGGGATCTCATGCTGGAGTTCTTC
GCCCACCCCAACTTGTTTATTGCAGCTTATAATGGTTACAAATAAAGCAATAGCATCACAAATTTCACAA
ATAAAGCATTTTTTTCACTGCATTCTAGTTGTGGTTTGTCCAAACTCATCAATGTATCTTATCATGTCTG
TATACCGTCGACCTCTAGCTAGAGCTTGGCGTAATCATGGTCATAGCTGTTTCCTGTGTGAAATTGTTAT
CCGCTCACAATTCCACACAACATACGAGCCGGAAGCATAAAGTGTAAAGCCTGGGGTGCCTAATGAGTGA
GCTAACTCACATTAATTGCGTTGCGCTCACTGCCCGCTTTCCAGTCGGGAAACCTGTCGTGCCAGCTGCA
TTAATGAATCGGCCAACGCGCGGGGAGAGGCGGTTTGCGTATTGGGCGCTCTTCCGCTTCCTCGCTCACT
GACTCGCTGCGCTCGGTCGTTCGGCTGCGGCGAGCGGTATCAGCTCACTCAAAGGCGGTAATACGGTTAT
CCACAGAATCAGGGGATAACGCAGGAAAGAACATGTGAGCAAAAGGCCAGCAAAAGGCCAGGAACCGTAA
AAAGGCCGCGTTGCTGGCGTTTTTCCATAGGCTCCGCCCCCCTGACGAGCATCACAAAAATCGACGCTCA
AGTCAGAGGTGGCGAAACCCGACAGGACTATAAAGATACCAGGCGTTTCCCCCTGGAAGCTCCCTCGTGC
GCTCTCCTGTTCCGACCCTGCCGCTTACCGGATACCTGTCCGCCTTTCTCCCTTCGGGAAGCGTGGCGCT
TTCTCATAGCTCACGCTGTAGGTATCTCAGTTCGGTGTAGGTCGTTCGCTCCAAGCTGGGCTGTGTGCAC
GAACCCCCCGTTCAGCCCGACCGCTGCGCCTTATCCGGTAACTATCGTCTTGAGTCCAACCCGGTAAGAC
ACGACTTATCGCCACTGGCAGCAGCCACTGGTAACAGGATTAGCAGAGCGAGGTATGTAGGCGGTGCTAC
AGAGTTCTTGAAGTGGTGGCCTAACTACGGCTACACTAGAAGAACAGTATTTGGTATCTGCGCTCTGCTG
AAGCCAGTTACCTTCGGAAAAAGAGTTGGTAGCTCTTGATCCGGCAAACAAACCACCGCTGGTAGCGGTG
GTTTTTTTGTTTGCAAGCAGCAGATTACGCGCAGAAAAAAAGGATCTCAAGAAGATCCTTTGATCTTTTC
TACGGGGTCTGACGCTCAGTGGAACGAAAACTCACGTTAAGGGATTTTGGTCATGAGATTATCAAAAAGG
ATCTTCACCTAGATCCTTTTAAATTAAAAATGAAGTTTTAAATCAATCTAAAGTATATATGAGTAAACTT
GGTCTGACAGTTACCAATGCTTAATCAGTGAGGCACCTATCTCAGCGATCTGTCTATTTCGTTCATCCAT
AGTTGCCTGACTCCCCGTCGTGTAGATAACTACGATACGGGAGGGCTTACCATCTGGCCCCAGTGCTGCA
ATGATACCGCGAGACCCACGCTCACCGGCTCCAGATTTATCAGCAATAAACCAGCCAGCCGGAAGGGCCG
AGCGCAGAAGTGGTCCTGCAACTTTATCCGCCTCCATCCAGTCTATTAATTGTTGCCGGGAAGCTAGAGT
AAGTAGTTCGCCAGTTAATAGTTTGCGCAACGTTGTTGCCATTGCTACAGGCATCGTGGTGTCACGCTCG
TCGTTTGGTATGGCTTCATTCAGCTCCGGTTCCCAACGATCAAGGCGAGTTACATGATCCCCCATGTTGT
GCAAAAAAGCGGTTAGCTCCTTCGGTCCTCCGATCGTTGTCAGAAGTAAGTTGGCCGCAGTGTTATCACT
CATGGTTATGGCAGCACTGCATAATTCTCTTACTGTCATGCCATCCGTAAGATGCTTTTCTGTGACTGGT
GAGTACTCAACCAAGTCATTCTGAGAATAGTGTATGCGGCGACCGAGTTGCTCTTGCCCGGCGTCAATAC
GGGATAATACCGCGCCACATAGCAGAACTTTAAAAGTGCTCATCATTGGAAAACGTTCTTCGGGGCGAAA
ACTCTCAAGGATCTTACCGCTGTTGAGATCCAGTTCGATGTAACCCACTCGTGCACCCAACTGATCTTCA
GCATCTTTTACTTTCACCAGCGTTTCTGGGTGAGCAAAAACAGGAAGGCAAAATGCCGCAAAAAAGGGAA
TAAGGGCGACACGGAAATGTTGAATACTCATACTCTTCCTTTTTCAATATTATTGAAGCATTTATCAGGG
TTATTGTCTCATGAGCGGATACATATTTGAATGTATTTAGAAAAATAAACAAATAGGGGTTCCGCGCACA
TTTCCCCGAAAAGTGCCACCTGACGTCGACGGATCGGGAGATCTCCCGATCCCCTATGGTGCACTCTCAG
TACAATCTGCTCTGATGCCGCATAGTTAAGCCAGTATCTGCTCCCTGCTTGTGTGTTGGAGGTCGCTGAG
TAGTGCGCGAGCAAAATTTAAGCTACAACAAGGCAAGGCTTGACCGACAATTGCATGAAGAATCTGCTTA
GGGTTAGGCGTTTTGCGCTGCTTCGCGATGTACGGGCCAGATATACGCGTT
Features (pLannotate 1.2.2; 25 found; start..end, strand, type, name):
      1..380     +  enhancer       CMV enhancer: human cytomegalovirus immediate early enhancer
    381..584     +  promoter       CMV promoter: human cytomegalovirus (CMV) immediate early promoter
    586..605     +  promoter       PLtetO-1 promoter (fragment): modified phage lambda PL promoter with tet operator sites (Lutz and Bujard, 1997)
    607..626     +  promoter       PLtetO-1 promoter (fragment): modified phage lambda PL promoter with tet operator sites (Lutz and Bujard, 1997)
    634..667     +  promoter       TRE3GV promoter (fragment): 3rd-generation Tet-responsive promoter that can be activated by binding of Tet-On® 3G, optimized for retroviral and lentiviral vectors
    805..825     +  CDS            FLAG (fragment): FLAG® epitope tag, followed by an enterokinase cleavage site
    835..1722    +  CDS            HaloTag®: modified bacterial dehalogenase that forms covalent bonds with chloroalkane derivatives
   1735..1755    +  CDS            TEV site: tobacco etch virus (TEV) protease recognition and cleavage site
   1762..2298    +  CDS            R1A_SARS2 (fragment): Experimental evidence at protein level: Swiss-Prot protein existence level 1. [Non-structural protein 10]: Plays a pivotal role in viral transcription by stimulating both nsp14 3'-5' exoribonuclease and nsp16 2'-O-methyltransferase activities. Therefore plays an essential role in viral mRNAs cap methylation. From Severe acute respiratory syndrome coronavirus 2 (2019-nCoV) (SARS-CoV-2).
   2350..2574    +  polyA_signal   bGH poly(A) signal: bovine growth hormone polyadenylation signal
   2578..2599    +  promoter       SV40 promoter (fragment): SV40 enhancer and early promoter
   2620..3048    +  rep_origin     f1 ori (sequence partly withheld): f1 bacteriophage origin of replication; arrow indicates direction of (+) strand synthesis
   3062..3391    +  promoter       SV40 promoter: SV40 enhancer and early promoter
   3439..3486    +  promoter       EM7 promoter: synthetic bacterial promoter&nbsp
   3505..3879    +  CDS            BleoR: antibiotic-binding protein; Sh ble from Streptoalloteichus hindustanus; confers resistance to bleomycin, phleomycin, and Zeocin™
   3889..4014    +  CDS            ble (fragment): BLE_KLEPN - Experimental evidence at protein level: Swiss-Prot protein existence level 1. Binding protein with a strong affinity to the bleomycin family of antibiotics. Binds to CL990; an antimitotic-antibiotic compound. From Klebsiella pneumoniae.
   4009..4130    +  polyA_signal   SV40 poly(A) signal: SV40 polyadenylation signal
   4203..4219    -  protein_bind   lac operator: The lac repressor binds to the lac operator to inhibit transcription in E. coli. This inhibition can be relieved by adding lactose or isopropyl-β-D-thiogalactopyranoside (IPTG). lac repressor encoded by lacI
   4227..4257    -  promoter       lac promoter: promoter for the E. coli lac operon
   4272..4293    -  protein_bind   CAP binding site: CAP binding activates transcription in the presence of cAMP. E. coli catabolite activator protein
   4306..4398    -  CDS            lacI (fragment): lac repressor; lacI; The lac repressor binds to the lac operator to inhibit transcription in E. coli. This inhibition can be relieved by adding lactose or isopropyl-β-D-thiogalactopyranoside (IPTG).
   4581..5169    -  rep_origin     ori: high-copy-number ColE1/pMB1/pBR322/pUC origin of replication
   5340..6200    -  CDS            AmpR: β-lactamase; bla; confers resistance to ampicillin, carbenicillin, and related antibiotics
   6201..6305    -  promoter       AmpR promoter: bla
   6364..6416    -  misc_feature   bom (fragment): basis of mobility region from pBR322
