[The description below was written by a language model from this plasmid's Addgene catalogue record and pLannotate feature annotations shown in this document.]
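Description:
pCDNA4 3xFLAG Halo E36A E37A nsp1 is a mammalian expression plasmid of about 6.6 kb built on the pCDNA4 backbone. It produces a tagged mutant form of SARS-CoV-2 non-structural protein 1 (nsp1). It replicates in E. coli from a high-copy ColE1/pUC-type origin under ampicillin selection (AmpR with its own bla promoter) and also carries an f1 phage origin. For selection in mammalian cells, an SV40 early promoter drives the Sh ble (BleoR) gene, which confers Zeocin resistance and is terminated by an SV40 poly(A) signal. An EM7 bacterial promoter upstream of the same gene allows Zeocin resistance to be expressed in bacteria as well.

The expression cassette is driven by the CMV immediate early enhancer and promoter. Two short tet-operator matches were annotated immediately downstream of the promoter, which suggests a tetracycline-repressible CMV/TetO2 arrangement of the pcDNA4/TO type. The catalogue entry, however, lists the promoter only as CMV. The open reading frame begins with the 3xFLAG epitope (only a fragment was picked up by the annotation). This is followed by HaloTag, a modified dehalogenase that bonds covalently to chloroalkane ligands, then a TEV protease cleavage site, and then the roughly 540 bp nsp1 coding region. The annotation software matched this region to the SARS-CoV-2 replicase polyprotein 1a, and the nsp10 text attached to that match is generic rather than specific to this insert. A bGH poly(A) signal ends the transcript.

The nsp1 carries alanine substitutions at E36 and E37 in its N-terminal domain. According to the record, the plasmid is used to express this mutant in mammalian cells, in work on how the N-terminal domain contributes to suppression of host gene expression and preservation of viral gene expression. The FLAG and Halo tags would permit detection, labelling or capture of the protein.
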