Addgene plasmid #175429: pCDNA4 3xFLAG Halo E36A E37A nsp1
Purpose: Expresses E36A E37A CoV2 nsp1 in mammalian cells. This contains a 3XFLAG Halo tag fusion to nsp1.
Depositing lab: Britt Glaunsinger. Depositing organization: University of California, Berkeley. Publication: The N-terminal domain of SARS-CoV-2 nsp1 plays key roles in suppression of cellular gene expression and preservation of viral gene expression. Mendez AS, Ly M, Gonzalez-Sanchez AM, Hartenian E, Ingolia NT, Cate JH, Glaunsinger BA. Cell Rep. 2021 Oct 19;37(3):109841. doi: 10.1016/j.celrep.2021.109841. Epub 2021 Sep 30. PubMed 34624207.
Backbone
  Vector backbone: pCDNA4
  Backbone size w/o insert (bp): 6028
  Total vector size (bp): 6567
  Vector type: Mammalian Expression
  Selectable markers: Zeocin
Growth in bacteria
  Bacterial resistance: Ampicillin, 100 μg/mL
  Growth temperature: 37°C
  Growth strain: DH5alpha
  Copy number: High Copy
Gene/Insert
  Gene/Insert name: nsp1 E36A E37A
  Species: CoV2
  Insert size (bp): 539
  Mutation: N-terminal mutants E36A E37A
  Promoter: CMV
  Tag / fusion protein: 3XFLAG Halo (N terminal on backbone)
  Cloning method: Unknown
  Sequencing primers: 5′ CMV forward; 3′ BGH reverse
Terms and licenses: Academic/Nonprofit Terms; Industry Terms: Not Available to Industry
How to cite: pCDNA4 3xFLAG Halo E36A E37A nsp1 was a gift from Britt Glaunsinger (Addgene plasmid # 175429 ; http://n2t.net/addgene:175429 ; RRID:Addgene_175429)
